Addgene plasmid #66418: LPAR1-Tango
Purpose: Expression of G protein-coupled receptors for PRESTO-Tango: parallel receptorome expression and screening via transcriptional output, with transcriptional activation following arrestin translocation
Depositing lab: Bryan Roth. Depositing organization: University of North Carolina at Chapel Hill. Publication: PRESTO-Tango as an open-source resource for interrogation of the druggable human GPCRome. Kroeze WK, Sassano MF, Huang XP, Lansu K, McCorvy JD, Giguere PM, Sciaky N, Roth BL. Nat Struct Mol Biol. 2015 May;22(5):362-9. doi: 10.1038/nsmb.3014. Epub 2015 Apr 20. PubMed 25895059.
Backbone
  Vector backbone: empty Tango
  Backbone size w/o insert (bp): 6632
  Vector type: Mammalian Expression
  Selectable markers: Neomycin (select with G418)
Growth in bacteria
  Bacterial resistance: Ampicillin, 100 μg/mL
  Growth temperature: 37°C
  Growth strain: DH5alpha
  Copy number: High Copy
Gene/Insert
  Gene/Insert name: LPAR1 (alt name: EDG2)
  Species: H. sapiens (human)
  Insert size (bp): 1092
  Entrez Gene: LPAR1 (a.k.a. EDG2, Gpcr26, LPA1, Mrec1.3, VZG1, edg-2, rec.1.3, vzg-1)
  Promoter: CMV
  Tag / fusion protein: FLAG (N terminal on backbone)
  Cloning method: Restriction Enzyme; 5′ cloning site NotI (not destroyed); 3′ cloning site XhoI (unknown if destroyed)
  Sequencing primers: 5′ CMV-F; 3′ Tet-R
Terms and licenses: Academic/Nonprofit Terms; Industry Terms: Not Available to Industry
Depositor comments: Please note: Most of the PRESTO-Tango vectors do not contain the XhoI cut site downstream of the tTA sequence and instead carry an XbaI site. If you need to perform an XhoI digest we recommend sequencing with a forward primer at the C-terminus of tTA to determine which of the two sites is present. Suggested primer: 5-gagctccacttagacggcgagg-3. Original backbone was pcDNA3.1(+). These plasmids were generated as part of the Illuminating the Druggable Genome (IDG) program sponsored by the NIH Common Fund. The goal of this program is to identify, gather, and distribute information and resources for proteins that currently are not well-studied yet belong to commonly drug-targeted protein families: protein kinases, non-olfactory G-protein coupled receptors (GPCRs), and ion channels. The IDG program is designed to develop fundamental research tools for understudied proteins, elucidate their function, and disseminate the IDG-related resources and data to the greater scientific community.
How to cite: LPAR1-Tango was a gift from Bryan Roth (Addgene plasmid # 66418 ; http://n2t.net/addgene:66418 ; RRID:Addgene_66418)
