[The description below was written by a language model from this plasmid's Addgene catalogue record and pLannotate feature annotations shown in this document.]
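Description:
LPAR1-Tango is a mammalian expression plasmid from the PRESTO-Tango collection, built on an "empty Tango" backbone that derives from pcDNA3.1(+). It is propagated in E. coli at high copy through a ColE1/pUC-type origin with ampicillin resistance (AmpR under its own bla promoter). It also carries an f1 phage origin. For selection in mammalian cells, an SV40 early promoter drives the neo gene, followed by an SV40 polyadenylation signal, which allows selection with G418. Several small annotated fragments (bom, lacI, lac promoter/operator, ble, a short HIV-1 LTR match) appear to be backbone remnants or partial matches rather than functional parts of the payload.

The expression cassette uses the CMV enhancer and promoter, with a T7 promoter just downstream, to drive human LPAR1 (also called EDG2), a G protein-coupled receptor for lysophosphatidic acid. An N-terminal FLAG epitope is supplied by the backbone. Downstream of the 1,092 bp receptor sequence and on the same strand lie TetR and the VP16 activation domain, which together form the tTA transcriptional activator, and the cassette ends at a bGH polyadenylation signal. A short unannotated stretch sits between the receptor and TetR, and the record does not describe its contents.

According to the stated purpose, the construct reports receptor activation through transcriptional output that follows arrestin translocation, so tTA activity serves as a readout of ligand-induced arrestin recruitment. This design supports parallel screening of compounds across the GPCRome. The insert was cloned at NotI on the 5′ side. The depositor cautions that the site downstream of tTA may be XbaI rather than XhoI in most vectors of this series.
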