Features (pLannotate 1.2.2; 23 found; start..end, strand, type, name):
     28..80      -  misc_feature   bom (fragment): basis of mobility region from pBR322
    235..614     +  enhancer       CMV enhancer: human cytomegalovirus immediate early enhancer
    615..818     +  promoter       CMV promoter: human cytomegalovirus (CMV) immediate early promoter
    814..847     +  LTR            5' LTR (truncated) (fragment): truncated 5' long terminal repeat (LTR) from HIV-1
    863..881     +  promoter       T7 promoter: promoter for bacteriophage T7 RNA polymerase
   1040..1060    +  CDS            3xFLAG (fragment): three tandem FLAG® epitope tags
   1073..2164    +  CDS            LPAR1: LPAR1_HUMAN - Also known as EDG2, LPA1. Experimental evidence at protein level: Swiss-Prot protein existence level 1. Receptor for lysophosphatidic acid (LPA) (PubMed:9070858, PubMed:19306925, PubMed:25025571, PubMed:26091040). Plays a role in the reorganization of the actin cytoskeleton, cell migration, differentiation and proliferation, and thereby contributes to the responses to tissue damage and infectious agents. Activates downstream signaling cascades via the G(i)/G(o), G(12)/G(13), and G(q) families of heteromeric G proteins. Signaling inhibits adenylyl cyclase activity and decreases ce
   2285..2898    +  CDS            TetR (fragment): tetracycline repressor TetR; tetR from transposon Tn10; TetR binds to the tetracycline operator tetO to inhibit transcription. This inhibition can be relieved by adding tetracycline or doxycycline.
   3050..3283    +  CDS            VP16 AD: transcriptional activation domain of herpes simplex virus protein VP16 (Triezenberg et al., 1988; Cousens et al., 1989); UL48
   3324..3548    +  polyA_signal   bGH poly(A) signal: bovine growth hormone polyadenylation signal
   3552..3573    +  promoter       SV40 promoter (fragment): SV40 enhancer and early promoter
   3594..4022    +  rep_origin     f1 ori (sequence partly withheld): f1 bacteriophage origin of replication; arrow indicates direction of (+) strand synthesis
   4036..4365    +  promoter       SV40 promoter: SV40 enhancer and early promoter
   4432..5223    +  CDS            neo: KKA2_KLEPN - Also known as kan, nptII. Experimental evidence at protein level: Swiss-Prot protein existence level 1. Resistance to kanamycin, neomycin, paromomycin, ribostamycin, butirosin and gentamicin B. From Klebsiella pneumoniae.
   5247..5405    +  CDS            ble (fragment): BLE_KLEPN - Experimental evidence at protein level: Swiss-Prot protein existence level 1. Binding protein with a strong affinity to the bleomycin family of antibiotics. Binds to CL990; an antimitotic-antibiotic compound. From Klebsiella pneumoniae.
   5400..5521    +  polyA_signal   SV40 poly(A) signal: SV40 polyadenylation signal
   5594..5610    -  protein_bind   lac operator: The lac repressor binds to the lac operator to inhibit transcription in E. coli. This inhibition can be relieved by adding lactose or isopropyl-β-D-thiogalactopyranoside (IPTG). lac repressor encoded by lacI
   5618..5648    -  promoter       lac promoter: promoter for the E. coli lac operon
   5663..5684    -  protein_bind   CAP binding site: CAP binding activates transcription in the presence of cAMP. E. coli catabolite activator protein
   5697..5789    -  CDS            lacI (fragment): lac repressor; lacI; The lac repressor binds to the lac operator to inhibit transcription in E. coli. This inhibition can be relieved by adding lactose or isopropyl-β-D-thiogalactopyranoside (IPTG).
   5972..6560    -  rep_origin     ori: high-copy-number ColE1/pMB1/pBR322/pUC origin of replication
   6731..7591    -  CDS            AmpR: β-lactamase; bla; confers resistance to ampicillin, carbenicillin, and related antibiotics
   7592..7696    -  promoter       AmpR promoter: bla
>Addgene plasmid #66418 | LPAR1-Tango | addgene full sequence | sequence record 244390 | Addgene NGS Result
GACGGATCGGGAGATCTCCCGATCCCCTATGGTGCACTCTCAGTACAATCTGCTCTGATGCCGCATAGTT
AAGCCAGTATCTGCTCCCTGCTTGTGTGTTGGAGGTCGCTGAGTAGTGCGCGAGCAAAATTTAAGCTACA
ACAAGGCAAGGCTTGACCGACAATTGCATGAAGAATCTGCTTAGGGTTAGGCGTTTTGCGCTGCTTCGCG
ATGTACGGGCCAGATATACGCGTTGACATTGATTATTGACTAGTTATTAATAGTAATCAATTACGGGGTC
ATTAGTTCATAGCCCATATATGGAGTTCCGCGTTACATAACTTACGGTAAATGGCCCGCCTGGCTGACCG
CCCAACGACCCCCGCCCATTGACGTCAATAATGACGTATGTTCCCATAGTAACGCCAATAGGGACTTTCC
ATTGACGTCAATGGGTGGAGTATTTACGGTAAACTGCCCACTTGGCAGTACATCAAGTGTATCATATGCC
AAGTACGCCCCCTATTGACGTCAATGACGGTAAATGGCCCGCCTGGCATTATGCCCAGTACATGACCTTA
TGGGACTTTCCTACTTGGCAGTACATCTACGTATTAGTCATCGCTATTACCATGGTGATGCGGTTTTGGC
AGTACATCAATGGGCGTGGATAGCGGTTTGACTCACGGGGATTTCCAAGTCTCCACCCCATTGACGTCAA
TGGGAGTTTGTTTTGGCACCAAAATCAACGGGACTTTCCAAAATGTCGTAACAACTCCGCCCCATTGACG
CAAATGGGCGGTAGGCGTGTACGGTGGGAGGTCTATATAAGCAGAGCTCTCTGGCTAACTAGAGAACCCA
CTGCTTACTGGCTTATCGAAATTAATACGACTCACTATAGGGAGACCCAAGCTGGCTAGCGTTTAAACTT
AAGCTTGGTACCGAGCTCGGATCCACTAGTCCAGTGTGGTGGAATTCTGCAGATATCCAGCACAGTGGCG
GCCGCGCCACCATGAAGACGATCATCGCCCTGAGCTACATCTTCTGCCTGGTATTCGCCGACTACAAGGA
CGATGATGACGCCAGCATCGATATGGCCGCTATTAGCACCAGTATCCCAGTTATCTCTCAGCCCCAGTTT
ACAGCGATGAATGAGCCTCAGTGCTTTTACAACGAAAGCATCGCCTTTTTCTATAACAGATCCGGGAAGC
ATCTGGCCACCGAATGGAATACGGTGTCTAAATTGGTCATGGGCCTTGGTATTACCGTTTGCATCTTTAT
CATGCTTGCAAACTTGCTGGTGATGGTGGCTATCTACGTGAACCGCAGATTCCATTTTCCAATTTACTAC
TTGATGGCAAATCTTGCCGCAGCTGACTTCTTCGCGGGGTTGGCATATTTCTACTTGATGTTTAATACCG
GGCCCAACACCCGCAGACTTACTGTCTCAACTTGGCTGTTGCGCCAGGGACTCATCGACACTTCCCTGAC
TGCCTCTGTGGCAAACCTGTTGGCCATCGCAATTGAGAGACACATAACGGTGTTCCGAATGCAACTTCAT
ACACGGATGTCAAACCGGAGGGTGGTGGTGGTGATCGTGGTGATCTGGACCATGGCTATCGTTATGGGCG
CCATTCCTAGCGTGGGTTGGAATTGCATTTGCGACATCGAGAACTGTTCCAATATGGCACCTCTGTATTC
TGACAGTTATCTGGTTTTCTGGGCCATCTTTAATCTCGTGACATTTGTCGTGATGGTGGTACTGTATGCT
CACATCTTCGGATACGTGAGACAACGCACAATGCGGATGTCTCGACACAGCAGCGGACCCAGACGGAATC
GGGACACAATGATGTCCCTCCTCAAAACCGTCGTAATCGTGTTGGGCGCATTTATCATTTGTTGGACCCC
CGGGCTCGTACTGCTTCTGCTCGACGTGTGTTGTCCCCAGTGTGACGTTCTTGCCTATGAGAAGTTCTTT
CTTTTGTTGGCCGAATTCAACTCCGCAATGAATCCTATTATTTACTCTTATCGAGATAAAGAGATGTCCG
CAACTTTTCGGCAGATCCTCTGCTGCCAGAGGAGCGAGAATCCTACAGGCCCCACTGAAGGTTCAGATCG
GTCAGCTTCATCCCTCAACCACACAATCCTGGCCGGTGTACACTCCAACGATCATTCCGTGGTCATCGAT
ACCGGTGGACGCACCCCACCCAGCCTGGGTCCCCAAGATGAGTCCTGCACCACCGCCAGCTCCTCCCTGG
CCAAGGACACTTCATCGACCGGTGAGAACCTGTACTTCCAGCTAAGATTAGATAAAAGTAAAGTGATTAA
CAGCGCATTAGAGCTGCTTAATGAGGTCGGAATCGAAGGTTTAACAACCCGTAAACTCGCCCAGAAGCTA
GGTGTAGAGCAGCCTACATTGTATTGGCATGTAAAAAATAAGCGGGCTTTGCTCGACGCCTTAGCCATTG
AGATGTTAGATAGGCACCATACTCACTTTTGCCCTTTAGAAGGGGAAAGCTGGCAAGATTTTTTACGTAA
TAACGCTAAAAGTTTTAGATGTGCTTTACTAAGTCATCGCGATGGAGCAAAAGTACATTTAGGTACACGG
CCTACAGAAAAACAGTATGAAACTCTCGAAAATCAATTAGCCTTTTTATGCCAACAAGGTTTTTCACTAG
AGAATGCATTATATGCACTCAGCGCTGTGGGGCATTTTACTTTAGGTTGCGTATTGGAAGATCAAGAGCA
TCAAGTCGCTAAAGAAGAAAGGGAAACACCTACTACTGATAGTATGCCGCCATTATTACGACAAGCTATC
GAATTATTTGATCACCAAGGTGCAGAGCCAGCCTTCTTATTCGGCCTTGAATTGATCATATGCGGATTAG
AAAAACAACTTAAATGTGAAAGTGGGTCCGCGTACAGCCGCGCGCGTACGAAAAACAATTACGGGTCTAC
CATCGAGGGCCTGCTCGATCTCCCGGACGACGACGCCCCCGAAGAGGCGGGGCTGGCGGCTCCGCGCCTG
TCCTTTCTCCCCGCGGGACACACGCGCAGACTGTCGACGGCCCCCCCGACCGATGTCAGCCTGGGGGACG
AGCTCCACTTAGACGGCGAGGACGTGGCGATGGCGCATGCCGACGCGCTAGACGATTTCGATCTGGACAT
GTTGGGGGACGGGGATTCCCCGGGTCCGGGATTTACCCCCCACGACTCCGCCCCCTACGGCGCTCTGGAT
ATGGCCGACTTCGAGTTTGAGCAGATGTTTACCGATGCCCTTGGAATTGACGAGTACGGTGGGTAGTCTA
GAGGGCCCGTTTAAACCCGCTGATCAGCCTCGACTGTGCCTTCTAGTTGCCAGCCATCTGTTGTTTGCCC
CTCCCCCGTGCCTTCCTTGACCCTGGAAGGTGCCACTCCCACTGTCCTTTCCTAATAAAATGAGGAAATT
GCATCGCATTGTCTGAGTAGGTGTCATTCTATTCTGGGGGGTGGGGTGGGGCAGGACAGCAAGGGGGAGG
ATTGGGAAGACAATAGCAGGCATGCTGGGGATGCGGTGGGCTCTATGGCTTCTGAGGCGGAAAGAACCAG
CTGGGGCTCTAGGGGGTATCCCC
[124 nt withheld, positions 3594-3717]
C
[91 nt withheld, positions 3719-3809]
A
[49 nt withheld, positions 3811-3859]
CCTTTGACGTTGGAGTCCACGTTCTTT
[37 nt withheld, positions 3887-3923]
ACCCTATCTCGGTCTATTCTTTTGATTTATAAGGGATTTTGCCGATTTCGGCCTATTGGTTAAAAAATGA
GCTGATTTAACAAAAATTTAACGCGAATTAATTCTGTGGAATGTGTGTCAGTTAGGGTGTGGAAAGTCCC
CAGGCTCCCCAGCAGGCAGAAGTATGCAAAGCATGCATCTCAATTAGTCAGCAACCAGGTGTGGAAAGTC
CCCAGGCTCCCCAGCAGGCAGAAGTATGCAAAGCATGCATCTCAATTAGTCAGCAACCATAGTCCCGCCC
CTAACTCCGCCCATCCCGCCCCTAACTCCGCCCAGTTCCGCCCATTCTCCGCCCCATGGCTGACTAATTT
TTTTTATTTATGCAGAGGCCGAGGCCGCCTCTGCCTCTGAGCTATTCCAGAAGTAGTGAGGAGGCTTTTT
TGGAGGCCTAGGCTTTTGCAAAAAGCTCCCGGGAGCTTGTATATCCATTTTCGGATCTGATCAAGAGACA
GGATGAGGATCGTTTCGCATGATTGAACAAGATGGATTGCACGCAGGTTCTCCGGCCGCTTGGGTGGAGA
GGCTATTCGGCTATGACTGGGCACAACAGACAATCGGCTGCTCTGATGCCGCCGTGTTCCGGCTGTCAGC
GCAGGGGCGCCCGGTTCTTTTTGTCAAGACCGACCTGTCCGGTGCCCTGAATGAACTGCAGGACGAGGCA
GCGCGGCTATCGTGGCTGGCCACGACGGGCGTTCCTTGCGCAGCTGTGCTCGACGTTGTCACTGAAGCGG
GAAGGGACTGGCTGCTATTGGGCGAAGTGCCGGGGCAGGATCTCCTGTCATCTCACCTTGCTCCTGCCGA
GAAAGTATCCATCATGGCTGATGCAATGCGGCGGCTGCATACGCTTGATCCGGCTACCTGCCCATTCGAC
CACCAAGCGAAACATCGCATCGAGCGAGCACGTACTCGGATGGAAGCCGGTCTTGTCGATCAGGATGATC
TGGACGAAGAGCATCAGGGGCTCGCGCCAGCCGAACTGTTCGCCAGGCTCAAGGCGCGCATGCCCGACGG
CGAGGATCTCGTCGTGACCCATGGCGATGCCTGCTTGCCGAATATCATGGTGGAAAATGGCCGCTTTTCT
GGATTCATCGACTGTGGCCGGCTGGGTGTGGCGGACCGCTATCAGGACATAGCGTTGGCTACCCGTGATA
TTGCTGAAGAGCTTGGCGGCGAATGGGCTGACCGCTTCCTCGTGCTTTACGGTATCGCCGCTCCCGATTC
GCAGCGCATCGCCTTCTATCGCCTTCTTGACGAGTTCTTCTGAGCGGGACTCTGGGGTTCGAAATGACCG
ACCAAGCGACGCCCAACCTGCCATCACGAGATTTCGATTCCACCGCCGCCTTCTATGAAAGGTTGGGCTT
CGGAATCGTTTTCCGGGACGCCGGCTGGATGATCCTCCAGCGCGGGGATCTCATGCTGGAGTTCTTCGCC
CACCCCAACTTGTTTATTGCAGCTTATAATGGTTACAAATAAAGCAATAGCATCACAAATTTCACAAATA
AAGCATTTTTTTCACTGCATTCTAGTTGTGGTTTGTCCAAACTCATCAATGTATCTTATCATGTCTGTAT
ACCGTCGACCTCTAGCTAGAGCTTGGCGTAATCATGGTCATAGCTGTTTCCTGTGTGAAATTGTTATCCG
CTCACAATTCCACACAACATACGAGCCGGAAGCATAAAGTGTAAAGCCTGGGGTGCCTAATGAGTGAGCT
AACTCACATTAATTGCGTTGCGCTCACTGCCCGCTTTCCAGTCGGGAAACCTGTCGTGCCAGCTGCATTA
ATGAATCGGCCAACGCGCGGGGAGAGGCGGTTTGCGTATTGGGCGCTCTTCCGCTTCCTCGCTCACTGAC
TCGCTGCGCTCGGTCGTTCGGCTGCGGCGAGCGGTATCAGCTCACTCAAAGGCGGTAATACGGTTATCCA
CAGAATCAGGGGATAACGCAGGAAAGAACATGTGAGCAAAAGGCCAGCAAAAGGCCAGGAACCGTAAAAA
GGCCGCGTTGCTGGCGTTTTTCCATAGGCTCCGCCCCCCTGACGAGCATCACAAAAATCGACGCTCAAGT
CAGAGGTGGCGAAACCCGACAGGACTATAAAGATACCAGGCGTTTCCCCCTGGAAGCTCCCTCGTGCGCT
CTCCTGTTCCGACCCTGCCGCTTACCGGATACCTGTCCGCCTTTCTCCCTTCGGGAAGCGTGGCGCTTTC
TCATAGCTCACGCTGTAGGTATCTCAGTTCGGTGTAGGTCGTTCGCTCCAAGCTGGGCTGTGTGCACGAA
CCCCCCGTTCAGCCCGACCGCTGCGCCTTATCCGGTAACTATCGTCTTGAGTCCAACCCGGTAAGACACG
ACTTATCGCCACTGGCAGCAGCCACTGGTAACAGGATTAGCAGAGCGAGGTATGTAGGCGGTGCTACAGA
GTTCTTGAAGTGGTGGCCTAACTACGGCTACACTAGAAGAACAGTATTTGGTATCTGCGCTCTGCTGAAG
CCAGTTACCTTCGGAAAAAGAGTTGGTAGCTCTTGATCCGGCAAACAAACCACCGCTGGTAGCGGTGGTT
TTTTTGTTTGCAAGCAGCAGATTACGCGCAGAAAAAAAGGATCTCAAGAAGATCCTTTGATCTTTTCTAC
GGGGTCTGACGCTCAGTGGAACGAAAACTCACGTTAAGGGATTTTGGTCATGAGATTATCAAAAAGGATC
TTCACCTAGATCCTTTTAAATTAAAAATGAAGTTTTAAATCAATCTAAAGTATATATGAGTAAACTTGGT
CTGACAGTTACCAATGCTTAATCAGTGAGGCACCTATCTCAGCGATCTGTCTATTTCGTTCATCCATAGT
TGCCTGACTCCCCGTCGTGTAGATAACTACGATACGGGAGGGCTTACCATCTGGCCCCAGTGCTGCAATG
ATACCGCGAGACCCACGCTCACCGGCTCCAGATTTATCAGCAATAAACCAGCCAGCCGGAAGGGCCGAGC
GCAGAAGTGGTCCTGCAACTTTATCCGCCTCCATCCAGTCTATTAATTGTTGCCGGGAAGCTAGAGTAAG
TAGTTCGCCAGTTAATAGTTTGCGCAACGTTGTTGCCATTGCTACAGGCATCGTGGTGTCACGCTCGTCG
TTTGGTATGGCTTCATTCAGCTCCGGTTCCCAACGATCAAGGCGAGTTACATGATCCCCCATGTTGTGCA
AAAAAGCGGTTAGCTCCTTCGGTCCTCCGATCGTTGTCAGAAGTAAGTTGGCCGCAGTGTTATCACTCAT
GGTTATGGCAGCACTGCATAATTCTCTTACTGTCATGCCATCCGTAAGATGCTTTTCTGTGACTGGTGAG
TACTCAACCAAGTCATTCTGAGAATAGTGTATGCGGCGACCGAGTTGCTCTTGCCCGGCGTCAATACGGG
ATAATACCGCGCCACATAGCAGAACTTTAAAAGTGCTCATCATTGGAAAACGTTCTTCGGGGCGAAAACT
CTCAAGGATCTTACCGCTGTTGAGATCCAGTTCGATGTAACCCACTCGTGCACCCAACTGATCTTCAGCA
TCTTTTACTTTCACCAGCGTTTCTGGGTGAGCAAAAACAGGAAGGCAAAATGCCGCAAAAAAGGGAATAA
GGGCGACACGGAAATGTTGAATACTCATACTCTTCCTTTTTCAATATTATTGAAGCATTTATCAGGGTTA
TTGTCTCATGAGCGGATACATATTTGAATGTATTTAGAAAAATAAACAAATAGGGGTTCCGCGCACATTT
CCCCGAAAAGTGCCACCTGACGTC
