>Addgene plasmid #66418 | LPAR1-Tango | depositor partial sequence | sequence record 113449 | empty Tango
GACGGATCGGGAGATCTCCCGATCCCCTATGGTGCACTCTCAGTACAATCTGCTCTGATGCCGCATAGTT
AAGCCAGTATCTGCTCCCTGCTTGTGTGTTGGAGGTCGCTGAGTAGTGCGCGAGCAAAATTTAAGCTACA
ACAAGGCAAGGCTTGACCGACAATTGCATGAAGAATCTGCTTAGGGTTAGGCGTTTTGCGCTGCTTCGCG
ATGTACGGGCCAGATATACGCGTTGACATTGATTATTGACTAGTTATTAATAGTAATCAATTACGGGGTC
ATTAGTTCATAGCCCATATATGGAGTTCCGCGTTACATAACTTACGGTAAATGGCCCGCCTGGCTGACCG
CCCAACGACCCCCGCCCATTGACGTCAATAATGACGTATGTTCCCATAGTAACGCCAATAGGGACTTTCC
ATTGACGTCAATGGGTGGAGTATTTACGGTAAACTGCCCACTTGGCAGTACATCAAGTGTATCATATGCC
AAGTACGCCCCCTATTGACGTCAATGACGGTAAATGGCCCGCCTGGCATTATGCCCAGTACATGACCTTA
TGGGACTTTCCTACTTGGCAGTACATCTACGTATTAGTCATCGCTATTACCATGGTGATGCGGTTTTGGC
AGTACATCAATGGGCGTGGATAGCGGTTTGACTCACGGGGATTTCCAAGTCTCCACCCCATTGACGTCAA
TGGGAGTTTGTTTTGGCACCAAAATCAACGGGACTTTCCAAAATGTCGTAACAACTCCGCCCCATTGACG
CAAATGGGCGGTAGGCGTGTACGGTGGGAGGTCTATATAAGCAGAGCTCTCTGGCTAACTAGAGAACCCA
CTGCTTACTGGCTTATCGAAATTAATACGACTCACTATAGGGAGACCCAAGCTGGCTAGCGTTTAAACTT
AAGCTTGGTACCGAGCTCGGATCCACTAGTCCAGTGTGGTGGAATTCTGCAGATATCCAGCACAGTGGCG
GCCGCGCCACCATGAAGACGATCATCGCCCTGAGCTACATCTTCTGCCTGGTATTCGCCGACTACAAGGA
CGATGATGACGCCAGCATCGATACCGGTGGACGCACCCCACCCAGCCTGGGTCCCCAAGATGAGTCCTGC
ACCACCGCCAGCTCCTCCCTGGCCAAGGACACTTCATCGACCGGTGAGAACCTGTACTTCCAGCTAAGAT
TAGATAAAAGTAAAGTGATTAACAGCGCATTAGAGCTGCTTAATGAGGTCGGAATCGAAGGTTTAACAAC
CCGTAAACTCGCCCAGAAGCTAGGTGTAGAGCAGCCTACATTGTATTGGCATGTAAAAAATAAGCGGGCT
TTGCTCGACGCCTTAGCCATTGAGATGTTAGATAGGCACCATACTCACTTTTGCCCTTTAGAAGGGGAAA
GCTGGCAAGATTTTTTACGTAATAACGCTAAAAGTTTTAGATGTGCTTTACTAAGTCATCGCGATGGAGC
AAAAGTACATTTAGGTACACGGCCTACAGAAAAACAGTATGAAACTCTCGAAAATCAATTAGCCTTTTTA
TGCCAACAAGGTTTTTCACTAGAGAATGCATTATATGCACTCAGCGCTGTGGGGCATTTTACTTTAGGTT
GCGTATTGGAAGATCAAGAGCATCAAGTCGCTAAAGAAGAAAGGGAAACACCTACTACTGATAGTATGCC
GCCATTATTACGACAAGCTATCGAATTATTTGATCACCAAGGTGCAGAGCCAGCCTTCTTATTCGGCCTT
GAATTGATCATATGCGGATTAGAAAAACAACTTAAATGTGAAAGTGGGTCCGCGTACAGCCGCGCGCGTA
CGAAAAACAATTACGGGTCTACCATCGAGGGCCTGCTCGATCTCCCGGACGACGACGCCCCCGAAGAGGC
GGGGCTGGCGGCTCCGCGCCTGTCCTTTCTCCCCGCGGGACACACGCGCAGACTGTCGACGGCCCCCCCG
ACCGATGTCAGCCTGGGGGACGAGCTCCACTTAGACGGCGAGGACGTGGCGATGGCGCATGCCGACGCGC
TAGACGATTTCGATCTGGACATGTTGGGGGACGGGGATTCCCCGGGTCCGGGATTTACCCCCCACGACTC
CGCCCCCTACGGCGCTCTGGATATGGCCGACTTCGAGTTTGAGCAGATGTTTACCGATGCCCTTGGAATT
GACGAGTACGGTGGGTAGCTCGAGTCTAGAGGGCCCGTTTAAACCCGCTGATCAGCCTCGACTGTGCCTT
CTAGTTGCCAGCCATCTGTTGTTTGCCCCTCCCCCGTGCCTTCCTTGACCCTGGAAGGTGCCACTCCCAC
TGTCCTTTCCTAATAAAATGAGGAAATTGCATCGCATTGTCTGAGTAGGTGTCATTCTATTCTGGGGGGT
GGGGTGGGGCAGGACAGCAAGGGGGAGGATTGGGAAGACAATAGCAGGCATGCTGGGGATGCGGTGGGCT
CTATGGCTTCTGAGGCGGAAAGAACCAGCTGGGGCTCTAGGGGGTATCCCC
[124 nt withheld, positions 2502-2625]
C
[91 nt withheld, positions 2627-2717]
A
[49 nt withheld, positions 2719-2767]
CCTTTGACGTTGGAGTCCACGTTCTTT
[37 nt withheld, positions 2795-2831]
ACCCTATCTCGGTCTATTCTTTTGATTTATAAGGGATTTTGCCGATTTCGGCCTATTGGTTAAAAAATGA
GCTGATTTAACAAAAATTTAACGCGAATTAATTCTGTGGAATGTGTGTCAGTTAGGGTGTGGAAAGTCCC
CAGGCTCCCCAGCAGGCAGAAGTATGCAAAGCATGCATCTCAATTAGTCAGCAACCAGGTGTGGAAAGTC
CCCAGGCTCCCCAGCAGGCAGAAGTATGCAAAGCATGCATCTCAATTAGTCAGCAACCATAGTCCCGCCC
CTAACTCCGCCCATCCCGCCCCTAACTCCGCCCAGTTCCGCCCATTCTCCGCCCCATGGCTGACTAATTT
TTTTTATTTATGCAGAGGCCGAGGCCGCCTCTGCCTCTGAGCTATTCCAGAAGTAGTGAGGAGGCTTTTT
TGGAGGCCTAGGCTTTTGCAAAAAGCTCCCGGGAGCTTGTATATCCATTTTCGGATCTGATCAAGAGACA
GGATGAGGATCGTTTCGCATGATTGAACAAGATGGATTGCACGCAGGTTCTCCGGCCGCTTGGGTGGAGA
GGCTATTCGGCTATGACTGGGCACAACAGACAATCGGCTGCTCTGATGCCGCCGTGTTCCGGCTGTCAGC
GCAGGGGCGCCCGGTTCTTTTTGTCAAGACCGACCTGTCCGGTGCCCTGAATGAACTGCAGGACGAGGCA
GCGCGGCTATCGTGGCTGGCCACGACGGGCGTTCCTTGCGCAGCTGTGCTCGACGTTGTCACTGAAGCGG
GAAGGGACTGGCTGCTATTGGGCGAAGTGCCGGGGCAGGATCTCCTGTCATCTCACCTTGCTCCTGCCGA
GAAAGTATCCATCATGGCTGATGCAATGCGGCGGCTGCATACGCTTGATCCGGCTACCTGCCCATTCGAC
CACCAAGCGAAACATCGCATCGAGCGAGCACGTACTCGGATGGAAGCCGGTCTTGTCGATCAGGATGATC
TGGACGAAGAGCATCAGGGGCTCGCGCCAGCCGAACTGTTCGCCAGGCTCAAGGCGCGCATGCCCGACGG
CGAGGATCTCGTCGTGACCCATGGCGATGCCTGCTTGCCGAATATCATGGTGGAAAATGGCCGCTTTTCT
GGATTCATCGACTGTGGCCGGCTGGGTGTGGCGGACCGCTATCAGGACATAGCGTTGGCTACCCGTGATA
TTGCTGAAGAGCTTGGCGGCGAATGGGCTGACCGCTTCCTCGTGCTTTACGGTATCGCCGCTCCCGATTC
GCAGCGCATCGCCTTCTATCGCCTTCTTGACGAGTTCTTCTGAGCGGGACTCTGGGGTTCGAAATGACCG
ACCAAGCGACGCCCAACCTGCCATCACGAGATTTCGATTCCACCGCCGCCTTCTATGAAAGGTTGGGCTT
CGGAATCGTTTTCCGGGACGCCGGCTGGATGATCCTCCAGCGCGGGGATCTCATGCTGGAGTTCTTCGCC
CACCCCAACTTGTTTATTGCAGCTTATAATGGTTACAAATAAAGCAATAGCATCACAAATTTCACAAATA
AAGCATTTTTTTCACTGCATTCTAGTTGTGGTTTGTCCAAACTCATCAATGTATCTTATCATGTCTGTAT
ACCGTCGACCTCTAGCTAGAGCTTGGCGTAATCATGGTCATAGCTGTTTCCTGTGTGAAATTGTTATCCG
CTCACAATTCCACACAACATACGAGCCGGAAGCATAAAGTGTAAAGCCTGGGGTGCCTAATGAGTGAGCT
AACTCACATTAATTGCGTTGCGCTCACTGCCCGCTTTCCAGTCGGGAAACCTGTCGTGCCAGCTGCATTA
ATGAATCGGCCAACGCGCGGGGAGAGGCGGTTTGCGTATTGGGCGCTCTTCCGCTTCCTCGCTCACTGAC
TCGCTGCGCTCGGTCGTTCGGCTGCGGCGAGCGGTATCAGCTCACTCAAAGGCGGTAATACGGTTATCCA
CAGAATCAGGGGATAACGCAGGAAAGAACATGTGAGCAAAAGGCCAGCAAAAGGCCAGGAACCGTAAAAA
GGCCGCGTTGCTGGCGTTTTTCCATAGGCTCCGCCCCCCTGACGAGCATCACAAAAATCGACGCTCAAGT
CAGAGGTGGCGAAACCCGACAGGACTATAAAGATACCAGGCGTTTCCCCCTGGAAGCTCCCTCGTGCGCT
CTCCTGTTCCGACCCTGCCGCTTACCGGATACCTGTCCGCCTTTCTCCCTTCGGGAAGCGTGGCGCTTTC
TCATAGCTCACGCTGTAGGTATCTCAGTTCGGTGTAGGTCGTTCGCTCCAAGCTGGGCTGTGTGCACGAA
CCCCCCGTTCAGCCCGACCGCTGCGCCTTATCCGGTAACTATCGTCTTGAGTCCAACCCGGTAAGACACG
ACTTATCGCCACTGGCAGCAGCCACTGGTAACAGGATTAGCAGAGCGAGGTATGTAGGCGGTGCTACAGA
GTTCTTGAAGTGGTGGCCTAACTACGGCTACACTAGAAGAACAGTATTTGGTATCTGCGCTCTGCTGAAG
CCAGTTACCTTCGGAAAAAGAGTTGGTAGCTCTTGATCCGGCAAACAAACCACCGCTGGTAGCGGTTTTT
TTGTTTGCAAGCAGCAGATTACGCGCAGAAAAAAAGGATCTCAAGAAGATCCTTTGATCTTTTCTACGGG
GTCTGACGCTCAGTGGAACGAAAACTCACGTTAAGGGATTTTGGTCATGAGATTATCAAAAAGGATCTTC
ACCTAGATCCTTTTAAATTAAAAATGAAGTTTTAAATCAATCTAAAGTATATATGAGTAAACTTGGTCTG
ACAGTTACCAATGCTTAATCAGTGAGGCACCTATCTCAGCGATCTGTCTATTTCGTTCATCCATAGTTGC
CTGACTCCCCGTCGTGTAGATAACTACGATACGGGAGGGCTTACCATCTGGCCCCAGTGCTGCAATGATA
CCGCGAGACCCACGCTCACCGGCTCCAGATTTATCAGCAATAAACCAGCCAGCCGGAAGGGCCGAGCGCA
GAAGTGGTCCTGCAACTTTATCCGCCTCCATCCAGTCTATTAATTGTTGCCGGGAAGCTAGAGTAAGTAG
TTCGCCAGTTAATAGTTTGCGCAACGTTGTTGCCATTGCTACAGGCATCGTGGTGTCACGCTCGTCGTTT
GGTATGGCTTCATTCAGCTCCGGTTCCCAACGATCAAGGCGAGTTACATGATCCCCCATGTTGTGCAAAA
AAGCGGTTAGCTCCTTCGGTCCTCCGATCGTTGTCAGAAGTAAGTTGGCCGCAGTGTTATCACTCATGGT
TATGGCAGCACTGCATAATTCTCTTACTGTCATGCCATCCGTAAGATGCTTTTCTGTGACTGGTGAGTAC
TCAACCAAGTCATTCTGAGAATAGTGTATGCGGCGACCGAGTTGCTCTTGCCCGGCGTCAATACGGGATA
ATACCGCGCCACATAGCAGAACTTTAAAAGTGCTCATCATTGGAAAACGTTCTTCGGGGCGAAAACTCTC
AAGGATCTTACCGCTGTTGAGATCCAGTTCGATGTAACCCACTCGTGCACCCAACTGATCTTCAGCATCT
TTTACTTTCACCAGCGTTTCTGGGTGAGCAAAAACAGGAAGGCAAAATGCCGCAAAAAAGGGAATAAGGG
CGACACGGAAATGTTGAATACTCATACTCTTCCTTTTTCAATATTATTGAAGCATTTATCAGGGTTATTG
TCTCATGAGCGGATACATATTTGAATGTATTTAGAAAAATAAACAAATAGGGGTTCCGCGCACATTTCCC
CGAAAAGTGCCACCTGACGTC
