>Addgene plasmid #66418 | LPAR1-Tango | depositor partial sequence | sequence record 113450 | LPAR1
ATGGCCGCTATTAGCACCAGTATCCCAGTTATCTCTCAGCCCCAGTTTACAGCGATGAATGAGCCTCAGT
GCTTTTACAACGAAAGCATCGCCTTTTTCTATAACAGATCCGGGAAGCATCTGGCCACCGAATGGAATAC
GGTGTCTAAATTGGTCATGGGCCTTGGTATTACCGTTTGCATCTTTATCATGCTTGCAAACTTGCTGGTG
ATGGTGGCTATCTACGTGAACCGCAGATTCCATTTTCCAATTTACTACTTGATGGCAAATCTTGCCGCAG
CTGACTTCTTCGCGGGGTTGGCATATTTCTACTTGATGTTTAATACCGGGCCCAACACCCGCAGACTTAC
TGTCTCAACTTGGCTGTTGCGCCAGGGACTCATCGACACTTCCCTGACTGCCTCTGTGGCAAACCTGTTG
GCCATCGCAATTGAGAGACACATAACGGTGTTCCGAATGCAACTTCATACACGGATGTCAAACCGGAGGG
TGGTGGTGGTGATCGTGGTGATCTGGACCATGGCTATCGTTATGGGCGCCATTCCTAGCGTGGGTTGGAA
TTGCATTTGCGACATCGAGAACTGTTCCAATATGGCACCTCTGTATTCTGACAGTTATCTGGTTTTCTGG
GCCATCTTTAATCTCGTGACATTTGTCGTGATGGTGGTACTGTATGCTCACATCTTCGGATACGTGAGAC
AACGCACAATGCGGATGTCTCGACACAGCAGCGGACCCAGACGGAATCGGGACACAATGATGTCCCTCCT
CAAAACCGTCGTAATCGTGTTGGGCGCATTTATCATTTGTTGGACCCCCGGGCTCGTACTGCTTCTGCTC
GACGTGTGTTGTCCCCAGTGTGACGTTCTTGCCTATGAGAAGTTCTTTCTTTTGTTGGCCGAATTCAACT
CCGCAATGAATCCTATTATTTACTCTTATCGAGATAAAGAGATGTCCGCAACTTTTCGGCAGATCCTCTG
CTGCCAGAGGAGCGAGAATCCTACAGGCCCCACTGAAGGTTCAGATCGGTCAGCTTCATCCCTCAACCAC
ACAATCCTGGCCGGTGTACACTCCAACGATCATTCCGTGGTC
