>Addgene plasmid #66418 | LPAR1-Tango | addgene partial sequence | sequence record 120145 | CMV-F 5'-CGCAAATGGGCGGTAGGCGTG-3'
GCTCTCTGGCTAACTAGAGAACCCACTGCTTACTGGCTTATCGAAATTAATACGACTCACTATAGGGAGA
CCCAAGCTGGCTAGCGTTTAAACTTAAGCTTGGTACCGAGCTCGGATCCACTAGTCCAGTGTGGTGGAAT
TCTGCAGATATCCAGCACAGTGGCGGCCGCGCCACCATGAAGACGATCATCGCCCTGAGCTACATCTTCT
GCCTGGTATTCGCCGACTACAAGGACGATGATGACGCCAGCATCGATATGGCCGCTATTAGCACCAGTAT
CCCAGTTATCTCTCAGCCCCAGTTTACAGCGATGAATGAGCCTCAGTGCTTTTACAACGAAAGCATCGCC
TTTTTCTATAACAGATCCGGGAAGCATCTGGCCACCGAATGGAATACGGTGTCTAAATTGGTCATGGGCC
TTGGTATTACCGTTTGCATCTTTATCATGCTTGCAAACTTGCTGGTGATGGTGGCTATCTACGTGAACCG
CAGATTCCATTTTCCAATTTACTACTTGATGGCAAATCTTGCCGCAGCTGACTTCTTCGCGGGGTTGGCA
TATTTCTACTTGATGTTTAATACCGGGCCCAACACCCGCAGACTTACTGTCTCAACTTGGCTGTTGCGCC
AGGGACTCATCGACACTTCCCTGACTGCCTCTGTGGCAAACCTGTTGGCCATCGCAATTGAGAGACACAT
AACGGTGTTCCGAATGCAACTTCATACACGGATGTCAAACCGGAGGGTGGTGGTGGTGATCGTGGTGATC
TGGACCATGGCTATCGTTATGGGCGCCATTCCTAGCGTGGGTTGGAATTGCATTTGCGACATCGAGAACT
GTTCCAATATGGCACCTCTGTATTCTGACAGTTATCTGGTTTTCTGGGCCATCTTTAATCTCGTGACATT
TGTCGTGATGGTGGTACTGTATGCTCACATCTTCGGATAC
