>Addgene plasmid #66418 | LPAR1-Tango | addgene partial sequence | sequence record 120148 | Tet-R 5'-GGCGAGTTTACGGGTTGTTA-3'
GCTCTAATGCGCTGTTAATCACTTTACTTTTATCTAATCTTAGCTGGAAGTACAGGTTCTCACCGGTCGA
TGAAGTGTCCTTGGCCAGGGAGGAGCTGGCGGTGGTGCAGGACTCATCTTGGGGACCCAGGCTGGGTGGG
GTGCGTCCACCGGTATCGATGACCACGGAATGATCGTTGGAGTGTACACCGGCCAGGATTGTGTGGTTGA
GGGATGAAGCTGACCGATCTGAACCTTCAGTGGGGCCTGTAGGATTCTCGCTCCTCTGGCAGCAGAGGAT
CTGCCGAAAAGTTGCGGACATCTCTTTATCTCGATAAGAGTAAATAATAGGATTCATTGCGGAGTTGAAT
TCGGCCAACAAAAGAAAGAACTTCTCATAGGCAAGAACGTCACACTGGGGACAACACACGTCGAGCAGAA
GCAGTACGAGCCCGGGGGTCCAACAAATGATAAATGCGCCCAACACGATTACGACGGTTTTGAGGAGGGA
CATCATTGTGTCCCGATTCCGTCTGGGTCCGCTGCTGTGTCGAGACATCCGCATTGTGCGTTGTCTCACG
TATCCGAAGATGTGAGCATACAGTACCACCATCACGACAAATGTCACGAGATTAAAGATGGCCCAGAAAA
CCAGATAACTGTCAGAATACAGAGGTGCCATATTGGAACAGTTCTCGATGTCGCAAATGCAATTCCAACC
CACGCTAGGAATGGCGCCCATAACGATAGCCATGGTCCAGATCACCACGATCACCACCACCACCCTCCGG
TTTGACATCCGTGTATGAAGTTGCATTCGGAACACCGTTATGTGTCTCTCAATTGCGATGGCCAACAGGT
TTGCCACAGAGGCAGTCAGGGAAGTGTCGATGAGTCCCTGGCGCAACAGCCAAGTTGAGACAGTAAGTCT
GCGGGTGTTGGGCCCGGTATTAAACATCAAGTAGAAATATGCCAACCCCGCGAAGAAGTCAGCTGCGGCA
AGATTTGCCATCAAGTAGTAAATTGGAAAATGGAATCTGCGGTTCACGTAGATAGCCACCATCACCAGCA
AGTTTGCAAGCATGATAAAGATGCAAACGGTA
